>Addgene plasmid #227226 | WT USP7 TRAF | addgene full sequence | sequence record 449539 | Addgene NGS Result
TTGAGATCCTTTTTTTCTGCGCGTAATCTGCTGCTTGCAAACAAAAAAACCACCGCTACCAGCGGTGGTT
TGTTTGCCGGATCAAGAGCTACCAACTCTTTTTCCGAAGGTAACTGGCTTCAGCAGAGCGCAGATACCAA
ATACTGTCCTTCTAGTGTAGCCGTAGTTAGGCCACCACTTCAAGAACTCTGTAGCACCGCCTACATACCT
CGCTCTGCTAATCCTGTTACCAGTGGCTGCTGCCAGTGGCGATAAGTCGTGTCTTACCGGGTTGGACTCA
AGACGATAGTTACCGGATAAGGCGCAGCGGTCGGGCTGAACGGGGGGTTCGTGCACACAGCCCAGCTTGG
AGCGAACGACCTACACCGAACTGAGATACCTACAGCGTGAGCTATGAGAAAGCGCCACGCTTCCCGAAGG
GAGAAAGGCGGACAGGTATCCGGTAAGCGGCAGGGTCGGAACAGGAGAGCGCACGAGGGAGCTTCCAGGG
GGAAACGCCTGGTATCTTTATAGTCCTGTCGGGTTTCGCCACCTCTGACTTGAGCGTCGATTTTTGTGAT
GCTCGTCAGGGGGGCGGAGCCTATGGAAAAACGCCAGCAACGCGGCCTTTTTACGGTTCCTGGCCTTTTG
CTGGCCTTTTGCTCACATGTTCTTTCCTGCGTTATCCCCTGATTCTGTGGATAACCGTATTACCGCCTTT
GAGTGAGCTGATACCGCTCGCCGCAGCCGAACGACCGAGCGCAGCGAGTCAGTGAGCGAGGAAGCGGAAG
AGCGCCTGATGCGGTATTTTCTCCTTACGCATCTGTGCGGTATTTCACACCGCAATGGTGCACTCTCAGT
ACAATCTGCTCTGATGCCGCATAGTTAAGCCAGTATACACTCCGCTATCGCTACGTGACTGGGTCATGGC
TGCGCCCCGACACCCGCCAACACCCGCTGACGCGCCCTGACGGGCTTGTCTGCTCCCGGCATCCGCTTAC
AGACAAGCTGTGACCGTCTCCGGGAGCTGCATGTGTCAGAGGTTTTCACCGTCATCACCGAAACGCGCGA
GGCAGCTGCGGTAAAGCTCATCAGCGTGGTCGTGAAGCGATTCACAGATGTCTGCCTGTTCATCCGCGTC
CAGCTCGTTGAGTTTCTCCAGAAGCGTTAATGTCTGGCTTCTGATAAAGCGGGCCATGTTAAGGGCGGTT
TTTTCCTGTTTGGTCACTGATGCCTCCGTGTAAGGGGGATTTCTGTTCATGGGGGTAATGATACCGATGA
AACGAGAGAGGATGCTCACGATACGGGTTACTGATGATGAACATGCCCGGTTACTGGAACGTTGTGAGGG
TAAACAACTGGCGGTATGGATGCGGCGGGACCAGAGAAAAATCACTCAGGGTCAATGCCAGCGCTTCGTT
AATACAGATGTAGGTGTTCCACAGGGTAGCCAGCAGCATCCTGCGATGCAGATCCGGAACATAATGGTGC
AGGGCGCTGACTTCCGCGTTTCCAGACTTTACGAAACACGGAAACCGAAGACCATTCATGTTGTTGCTCA
GGTCGCAGACGTTTTGCAGCAGCAGTCGCTTCACGTTCGCTCGCGTATCGGTGATTCATTCTGCTAACCA
GTAAGGCAACCCCGCCAGCCTAGCCGGGTCCTCAACGACAGGAGCACGATCATGCGCACCCGTGGGGCCG
CCATGCCGGCGATAATGGCCTGCTTCTCGCCGAAACGTTTGGTGGCGGGACCAGTGACGAAGGCTTGAGC
GAGGGCGTGCAAGATTCCGAATACCGCAAGCGACAGGCCGATCATCGTCGCGCTCCAGCGAAAGCGGTCC
TCGCCGAAAATGACCCAGAGCGCTGCCGGCACCTGTCCTACGAGTTGCATGATAAAGAAGACAGTCATAA
GTGCGGCGACGATAGTCATGCCCCGCGCCCACCGGAAGGAGCTGACTGGGTTGAAGGCTCTCAAGGGCAT
CGGTCGAGATCCCGGTGCCTAATGAGTGAGCTAACTTACATTAATTGCGTTGCGCTCACTGCCCGCTTTC
CAGTCGGGAAACCTGTCGTGCCAGCTGCATTAATGAATCGGCCAACGCGCGGGGAGAGGCGGTTTGCGTA
TTGGGCGCCAGGGTGGTTTTTCTTTTCACCAGTGAGACGGGCAACAGCTGATTGCCCTTCACCGCCTGGC
CCTGAGAGAGTTGCAGCAAGCGGTCCACGCTGGTTTGCCCCAGCAGGCGAAAATCCTGTTTGATGGTGGT
TAACGGCGGGATATAACATGAGCTGTCTTCGGTATCGTCGTATCCCACTACCGAGATATCCGCACCAACG
CGCAGCCCGGACTCGGTAATGGCGCGCATTGCGCCCAGCGCCATCTGATCGTTGGCAACCAGCATCGCAG
TGGGAACGATGCCCTCATTCAGCATTTGCATGGTTTGTTGAAAACCGGACATGGCACTCCAGTCGCCTTC
CCGTTCCGCTATCGGCTGAATTTGATTGCGAGTGAGATATTTATGCCAGCCAGCCAGACGCAGACGCGCC
GAGACAGAACTTAATGGGCCCGCTAACAGCGCGATTTGCTGGTGACCCAATGCGACCAGATGCTCCACGC
CCAGTCGCGTACCGTCTTCATGGGAGAAAATAATACTGTTGATGGGTGTCTGGTCAGAGACATCAAGAAA
TAACGCCGGAACATTAGTGCAGGCAGCTTCCACAGCAATGGCATCCTGGTCATCCAGCGGATAGTTAATG
ATCAGCCCACTGACGCGTTGCGCGAGAAGATTGTGCACCGCCGCTTTACAGGCTTCGACGCCGCTTCGTT
CTACCATCGACACCACCACGCTGGCACCCAGTTGATCGGCGCGAGATTTAATCGCCGCGACAATTTGCGA
CGGCGCGTGCAGGGCCAGACTGGAGGTGGCAACGCCAATCAGCAACGACTGTTTGCCCGCCAGTTGTTGT
GCCACGCGGTTGGGAATGTAATTCAGCTCCGCCATCGCCGCTTCCACTTTTTCCCGCGTTTTCGCAGAAA
CGTGGCTGGCCTGGTTCACCACGCGGGAAACGGTCTGATAAGAGACACCGGCATACTCTGCGACATCGTA
TAACGTTACTGGTTTCACATTCACCACCCTGAATTGACTCTCTTCCGGGCGCTATCATGCCATACCGCGA
AAGGTTTTGCGCCATTCGATGGTGTCCGGGATCTCGACGCTCTCCCTTATGCGACTCCTGCATTAGGAAG
CAGCCCAGTAGTAGGTTGAGGCCGTTGAGCACCGCCGCCGCAAGGAATGGTGCATGCAAGGAGATGGCGC
CCAACAGTCCCCCGGCCACGGGGCCTGCCACCATACCCACGCCGAAACAAGCGCTCATGAGCCCGAAGTG
GCGAGCCCGATCTTCCCCATCGGTGATGTCGGCGATATAGGCGCCAGCAACCGCACCTGTGGCGCCGGTG
ATGCCGGCCACGATGCGTCCGGCGTAGAGGATCGAGATCTCGATCCCGCGAAATTAATACGACTCACTAT
AGGGGAATTGTGAGCGGATAACAATTCCCCTCTAGAAATAATTTTGTTTAACTTTAAGAAGGAGATATAC
CATGGGCAGCAGCCATCATCATCATCATCACAGCAGCGGCCTGGTGCCGCGCGGCAGCCATATGGGATCC
GAAAACCTGTATTTTCAGGGTGATACCTCGTGGCGCAGCGAAGCAACCTTTCAATTTACCGTGGAACGCT
TTAGCCGTCTGTCCGAATCTGTCCTGTCACCGCCGTGCTTTGTCCGTAACCTGCCGTGGAAAATTATGGT
GATGCCGCGTTTCTATCCGGACCGTCCGCATCAGAAGTCCGTGGGCTTTTTCCTGCAATGCAACGCGGAA
AGCGATTCTACCAGTTGGTCCTGTCACGCGCAGGCCGTTCTGAAAATTATCAATTACCGCGATGACGAAA
AGTCATTTTCGCGTCGCATTAGCCACCTGTTTTTCCACAAAGAAAACGACTGGGGCTTTAGCAATTTCAT
GGCGTGGTCTGAAGTTACCGATCCGGAAAAAGGTTTCATCGATGACGATAAGGTCACGTTTGAAGTGTTC
GTTCAAGCAGATGCTCCGCATGGTGTCGCCTGGTAACTCGAGGAATTCGAGCTCCGTCGACAAGCTTGCG
GCCGCACTCGAGCACCACCACCACCACCACTGAGATCCGGCTGCTAACAAAGCCCGAAAGGAAGCTGAGT
TGGCTGCTGCCACCGCTGAGCAATAACTAGCATAACCCCTTGGGGCCTCTAAACGGGTCTTGAGGGGTTT
TTTGCTGAAAGGAGGAACTATATCCGGATTGGCGAATGGG
[124 nt withheld, positions 4311-4434]
C
[91 nt withheld, positions 4436-4526]
A
[49 nt withheld, positions 4528-4576]
CCTTTGACGTTGGAGTCCACGTTCTTT
[37 nt withheld, positions 4604-4640]
ACCCTATCTCGGTCTATTCTTTTGATTTATAAGGGATTTTGCCGATTTCGGCCTATTGGTTAAAAAATGA
GCTGATTTAACAAAAATTTAACGCGAATTTTAACAAAATATTAACGCTTACAATTTAGGTGGCACTTTTC
GGGGAAATGTGCGCGGAACCCCTATTTGTTTATTTTTCTAAATACATTCAAATATGTATCCGCTCATGAA
TTAATTCTTAGAAAAACTCATCGAGCATCAAATGAAACTGCAATTTATTCATATCAGGATTATCAATACC
ATATTTTTGAAAAAGCCGTTTCTGTAATGAAGGAGAAAACTCACCGAGGCAGTTCCATAGGATGGCAAGA
TCCTGGTATCGGTCTGCGATTCCGACTCGTCCAACATCAATACAACCTATTAATTTCCCCTCGTCAAAAA
TAAGGTTATCAAGTGAGAAATCACCATGAGTGACGACTGAATCCGGTGAGAATGGCAAAAGTTTATGCAT
TTCTTTCCAGACTTGTTCAACAGGCCAGCCATTACGCTCGTCATCAAAATCACTCGCATCAACCAAACCG
TTATTCATTCGTGATTGCGCCTGAGCGAGACGAAATACGCGATCGCTGTTAAAAGGACAATTACAAACAG
GAATCGAATGCAACCGGCGCAGGAACACTGCCAGCGCATCAACAATATTTTCACCTGAATCAGGATATTC
TTCTAATACCTGGAATGCTGTTTTCCCGGGGATCGCAGTGGTGAGTAACCATGCATCATCAGGAGTACGG
ATAAAATGCTTGATGGTCGGAAGAGGCATAAATTCCGTCAGCCAGTTTAGTCTGACCATCTCATCTGTAA
CATCATTGGCAACGCTACCTTTGCCATGTTTCAGAAACAACTCTGGCGCATCGGGCTTCCCATACAATCG
ATAGATTGTCGCACCTGATTGCCCGACATTATCGCGAGCCCATTTATACCCATATAAATCAGCATCCATG
TTGGAATTTAATCGCGGCCTAGAGCAAGACGTTTCCCGTTGAATATGGCTCATAACACCCCTTGTATTAC
TGTTTATGTAAGCAGACAGTTTTATTGTTCATGACCAAAATCCCTTAACGTGAGTTTTCGTTCCACTGAG
CGTCAGACCCCGTAGAAAAGATCAAAGGATCTTC
Features (pLannotate 1.2.2; 22 found; start..end, strand, type, name):
      1..589     +  rep_origin     ori: high-copy-number ColE1/pMB1/pBR322/pUC origin of replication
    775..914     -  misc_feature   bom: basis of mobility region from pBR322
   1016..1207    -  CDS            rop: Rop protein, which maintains plasmids at low copy number; rop
   1224..1604    +  CDS            YPB1_ECOLX: Protein predicted: Swiss-Prot protein existence level 4. From Escherichia coli.
   1676..1967    -  CDS            TcR (fragment): tetracycline efflux protein; tet; confers resistance to tetracycline
   1982..2003    -  protein_bind   CAP binding site: CAP binding activates transcription in the presence of cAMP. E. coli catabolite activator protein
   2016..3098    -  CDS            lacI: lac repressor; lacI; The lac repressor binds to the lac operator to inhibit transcription in E. coli. This inhibition can be relieved by adding lactose or isopropyl-β-D-thiogalactopyranoside (IPTG).
   3099..3176    -  promoter       lacI promoter: lacI
   3184..3463    -  CDS            TcR (fragment): tetracycline efflux protein; tet; confers resistance to tetracycline
   3485..3503    +  promoter       T7 promoter: promoter for bacteriophage T7 RNA polymerase
   3504..3528    +  protein_bind   lac operator: The lac repressor binds to the lac operator to inhibit transcription in E. coli. This inhibition can be relieved by adding lactose or isopropyl-β-D-thiogalactopyranoside (IPTG). lac repressor encoded by lacI
   3543..3565    +  RBS            RBS: efficient ribosome binding site from bacteriophage T7 gene 10 (Olins and Rangwala, 1989)
   3584..3600    +  CDS            capTEV™ (fragment): composite tag for in vivo biotinylation, TEV protease cleavage, and 6xHis tagging
   3611..3628    +  CDS            thrombin site: thrombin recognition and cleavage site
   3641..3660    +  CDS            TEV site (fragment): tobacco etch virus (TEV) protease recognition and cleavage site
   3662..4093    +  CDS            USP7 (fragment): UBP7_HUMAN - Also known as HAUSP. Experimental evidence at protein level: Swiss-Prot protein existence level 1. (Microbial infection) Contributes to the overall stabilization and trans-activation capability of the herpesvirus 1 trans-acting transcriptional protein ICP0/VMW110 during HSV-1 infection. From Homo sapiens (Human).
   4143..4160    +  CDS            9xHis (fragment): 9xHis affinity tag
   4170..4219    +  CDS            SET1 (fragment): solubility-enhancement tag derived from T7 phage gene 10B
   4227..4274    +  terminator     T7 terminator: transcription terminator for bacteriophage T7 RNA polymerase
   4311..4739    +  rep_origin     f1 ori (sequence partly withheld): f1 bacteriophage origin of replication; arrow indicates direction of (+) strand synthesis
   4792..4849    +  promoter       AmpR promoter (fragment): bla
   4858..5673    -  CDS            KanR: aminoglycoside phosphotransferase; aph(3')-Ia; confers resistance to kanamycin in bacteria or G418 (Geneticin®) in eukaryotes
