[The description below was written by a language model from this plasmid's Addgene catalogue record and pLannotate feature annotations shown in this document.]
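Description:
WT USP7 TRAF is a bacterial expression plasmid built on the pET28b backbone for producing the TRAF-like domain of human USP7 (also called HAUSP), a ubiquitin carboxyl-terminal hydrolase, in E. coli. The insert is a 432 bp synthesized fragment encoding residues 62–205 of the wild-type protein. It sits downstream of a T7 promoter with an adjacent lac operator and the T7 gene 10 ribosome binding site, and is followed by the T7 terminator. Transcription therefore depends on a host that supplies T7 RNA polymerase. It is held in check by the plasmid-encoded lac repressor (lacI with its own promoter) until it is relieved by IPTG or lactose.

The domain carries an N-terminal 6His tag for metal-affinity purification. The feature table places a thrombin recognition site and a partial match to a TEV protease site between the tag and the USP7 coding region, consistent with the record's description of the tag as cleavable. The record does not say which protease is meant to be used. A second His-tag-like sequence annotated downstream of the insert is probably the vector's optional C-terminal tag, and the record does not indicate that it is fused to the product. Other short fragment matches, such as the tetracycline-resistance and solubility-tag pieces, appear to be backbone remnants or annotation artefacts.

The plasmid replicates from a pBR322-type origin together with rop and the bom region, which keeps it at low copy number, and it also contains an f1 origin. Selection is by kanamycin through an aminoglycoside phosphotransferase gene. The associated publications describe NMR studies of USP7 TRAF and UBL1-2 domains bound to DNA polymerase iota peptides, so the construct is suited to producing recombinant domain for structural and binding work.
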