Addgene plasmid #227226: WT USP7 TRAF
Purpose: Expresses human TRAF-like domain of USP7 with a N-terminal cleavable 6His tag in E. coli
Depositing lab: Irina Bezsonova. Depositing organization: University of Connecticut Health Center. Publication: Nuclear magnetic resonance spectral data of the USP7 TRAF and UBL1-2 domains in complex with DNA polymerase iota peptides. Valles GJ, Ashton NW, Jaiswal N, Woodgate R, Bezsonova I. Data Brief. 2020 Dec 23;34:106680. doi: 10.1016/j.dib.2020.106680. eCollection 2021 Feb. PubMed 33437851.
Backbone
  Vector backbone: pET28b
  Backbone manufacturer: Novagen, 69865-3
  Backbone size w/o insert (bp): 5368
  Vector type: Bacterial Expression
Growth in bacteria
  Bacterial resistance: Kanamycin, 50 μg/mL
  Growth temperature: 37°C
  Growth strain: DH5alpha
  Copy number: Low Copy
Gene/Insert
  Gene/Insert name: USP7 (Ubiquitin carboxyl-terminal hydrolase 7) (alt name: HAUSP)
  Species: H. sapiens (human)
  Insert size (bp): 432
  Mutation: aa 62-205
  Entrez Gene: USP7 (a.k.a. C16DELp13.2, DEL16P13.2, HAFOUS, HAUSP, TEF1)
  Promoter: T7-promoter
  Tag / fusion protein: 6His (N terminal on insert)
  Cloning method: Gene Synthesis
  Sequencing primers: 5′ T7; 3′ T7-term
Terms and licenses: Academic/Nonprofit Terms; Industry Terms: Not Available to Industry
Depositor comments: TRAF-like domain of USP7 WT Plasmid is also associated with the following publication: https://doi.org/10.1016/j.jmb.2020.166733
How to cite: WT USP7 TRAF was a gift from Irina Bezsonova (Addgene plasmid # 227226 ; http://n2t.net/addgene:227226 ; RRID:Addgene_227226)
